Addgene plasmid #12622: pRK5F Smad1
Depositing lab: Rik Derynck. Publication: Smad3 and Smad4 cooperate with c-Jun/c-Fos to mediate TGF-beta-induced transcription. Zhang Y, Feng XH, Derynck R. Nature. 1998 Aug 27. 394(6696):909-13. 10.1038/29814 PubMed 9732876.
Backbone
  Vector backbone: pRK5
  Backbone size w/o insert (bp): 4700
  Vector type: Mammalian Expression
Growth in bacteria
  Bacterial resistance: Ampicillin, 100 μg/mL
  Growth temperature: 37°C
  Growth strain: DH5alpha
  Copy number: High Copy
Gene/Insert
  Gene/Insert name: Smad1 (alt name: MADR1)
  Species: H. sapiens (human)
  Entrez Gene: SMAD1 (a.k.a. BSP-1, BSP1, JV4-1, JV41, MADH1, MADR1)
  Tag / fusion protein: Flag (N terminal on insert)
  Cloning method: Restriction Enzyme; 5′ cloning site ClaI (not destroyed); 3′ cloning site BamHI (not destroyed)
  Sequencing primers: 5′ SP6
Resource information
  A portion of this plasmid was derived from a plasmid made by: Insert from pCMV5F-MADR1 (J. Wrana and L. Attisano)
Terms and licenses: Academic/Nonprofit Terms; Industry Terms: Not Available to Industry
Depositor comments: See author's map for details.
How to cite: pRK5F Smad1 was a gift from Rik Derynck (Addgene plasmid # 12622 ; http://n2t.net/addgene:12622 ; RRID:Addgene_12622)
