[The description below was written by a language model from this plasmid's Addgene catalogue record.]
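Description:
pRK5F Smad1 is a mammalian expression plasmid built on the pRK5 backbone (about 4.7 kb without insert) that carries the human SMAD1 coding sequence, also known as MADR1 or MADH1. The insert sits between ClaI and BamHI sites, both of which remain intact, and was derived from an earlier Flag-tagged MADR1 expression plasmid, pCMV5F-MADR1. The protein is expressed with an N-terminal Flag epitope, which is what the "F" in the vector name denotes, allowing detection or immunoprecipitation with anti-Flag antibodies without needing a Smad1-specific reagent. In bacteria the plasmid is maintained at high copy number under ampicillin selection. The record does not list the promoter or other regulatory elements. pRK5-family vectors generally drive expression from a CMV immediate-early promoter with an SV40 polyadenylation signal. The SP6 primer listed for sequencing from the 5′ side implies that an SP6 promoter lies upstream of the cloning site. No mammalian selection marker is recorded, so the construct is best regarded as a transient transfection vector. No feature table or insert size is supplied, and the depositor refers users to the author's map for details.

Smad1 is a receptor-regulated Smad that transduces signals chiefly from BMP-type receptors of the TGF-β superfamily. The associated study examined how Smad3 and Smad4 cooperate with c-Jun/c-Fos in TGF-β-induced transcription, so a tagged Smad1 plasmid like this would plausibly be used for overexpression in cultured cells, for example in reporter, interaction or Smad-comparison experiments, though the record does not specify its exact role.
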