>Addgene plasmid #12622 | pRK5F Smad1 | addgene partial sequence | sequence record 19046 | SP6 5'-ATTTAGGTGACACTATAG-3'
AGTTTATTTTCCTTTACCAGTCCCGCTGTGAAGAAACTTCTTGGGTGGAAACAGGGCGATGAAGAAAAAA
AATGGGCAGAAAAAGCTGTTGATGCTTTGGTGAAAAAACTGGAAGAAAAAGAAAGGTGCCATGGAAGAAC
TGGAAAAGGCCTTGAGCTGCCCAGGGCAACCGAATAACTGTGTCCCCATTCCCCGCTCTCTGGATGGCAG
GCTGCCAGTCTCCCACCGGAAGGGACTGCCTCATGTCATTTACTGCCGTGTGTGGCGCTGGCCCGATCTT
CAGAGCCACCATGAACTAAAACCACTGGAATGCTGTGAGTTTCCTTTTGGTTCCAAGCAGAAGGAGGTCT
GCATCAATCCCTACCACTATAAGAGAGTAGAAAGCCCTGTACTTCCTCCTGTGCTGGTTCCAAGACACAG
CGAATATAATCCTCAGCACAGCCTCTTAGCTCAGTTCCGTAACTTAGGACAAAATGAGCCTCACATGCCA
